Addgene plasmid #140019: pAS_4xEcoLeuT(CUA)_AnapRS
Purpose: Plasmid with 4xEcoLeuT(CUA) cassette and E. coli AnapRS for amber suppression and incorporation of the fluorescent ncAA Anap; for transient or stable piggyBac-mediated integration
Depositing lab: Simon Elsaesser. Depositing organization: Karolinska Institutet. Publication: Dual stop codon suppression in mammalian cells with genomically integrated genetic code expansion machinery. Meineke B, Heimgartner J, Caridha R, Block MF, Kimler KJ, Pires MF, Landreh M, Elsasser SJ. Cell Rep Methods. 2023 Nov 20;3(11):100626. doi: 10.1016/j.crmeth.2023.100626. Epub 2023 Nov 6. PubMed 37935196.
Backbone
  Vector backbone: pAS
  Vector type: Mammalian Expression
  Selectable markers: Neomycin (select with G418)
Growth in bacteria
  Bacterial resistance: Ampicillin, 100 μg/mL
  Growth temperature: 37°C
  Growth strain: NEB Stable
  Copy number: High Copy
Gene/Insert
  Gene/Insert name: EcoLeuRS (AnapRS) (alt name: 4xh7SK LeuTyrT(CUA))
  Species: Escherichia coli
  Insert size (bp): 2592
  Mutation: L38F, M40G, L41P, Y499V, Y500L, Y527A, H537E, L538S, F541C, A560V
  Promoter: EF1
  Cloning method: Ligation Independent Cloning
Terms and licenses: Academic/Nonprofit Terms; Industry Terms: Not Available to Industry
Depositor comments: Addgene NGS and depositors sanger sequencing can only confirm 3x EcoLeuT(CUA) repeats. Depositor however confirms plasmid is functional. We recommend additional diagnostic tests to confirm there are 4 tRNA repeats.
How to cite: pAS_4xEcoLeuT(CUA)_AnapRS was a gift from Simon Elsaesser (Addgene plasmid # 140019 ; http://n2t.net/addgene:140019 ; RRID:Addgene_140019)
