[The description below was written by a language model from this plasmid's Addgene catalogue record, the feature table of its GenBank file and pLannotate feature annotations shown in this document.]
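Description:
pAS_4xEcoLeuT(CUA)_AnapRS is a mammalian expression plasmid on the pAS backbone that supplies an orthogonal tRNA/synthetase pair for genetic code expansion. It is designed for amber (UAG) stop codon suppression with incorporation of the fluorescent non-canonical amino acid Anap. It can be used by transient transfection or for stable piggyBac-mediated genomic integration, although the piggyBac transposon ends are not called out in the automated annotation. In bacteria it is maintained as a high-copy plasmid through a ColE1/pUC-type origin with ampicillin resistance. An f1 origin and remnants of a lac promoter/lacZα region are also present.

The protein-coding payload is an E. coli leucyl-tRNA synthetase (leuS) variant, AnapRS, carrying ten substitutions (L38F, M40G, L41P, Y499V, Y500L, Y527A, H537E, L538S, F541C, A560V). It is driven by an EF-1α core promoter joined to a truncated HTLV-1 5' LTR segment. An EMCV IRES downstream links the synthetase to a neomycin phosphotransferase gene, so both are translated from one transcript and G418 selection enriches for synthetase-expressing cells. A WPRE fragment and an SV40 polyadenylation signal complete the unit.

Upstream and in the opposite orientation lies a tandem array of amber suppressor E. coli leucine tRNA(CUA) genes, which the record's alternative insert name associates with h7SK promoters. The name implies four copies. However, the full-sequence annotation shows only three, and the depositor comments say that sequencing confirms just three repeats, though the plasmid is reported to be functional. The separate GenBank record covers only an 879 bp stretch containing two tRNA copies. Its definition line mentions azido-phenylalanine rather than Anap, which conflicts with the catalogue purpose.
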