Features (pLannotate 1.2.2; 22 found; start..end, strand, type, name):
      7..162     -  CDS            lacZα (fragment): LacZα fragment of β-galactosidase; lacZ fragment
    164..283     +  CDS            B (fragment): PORTL_LAMBD - Experimental evidence at protein level: Swiss-Prot protein existence level 1. Forms the portal vertex of the capsid (PubMed:6228056, PubMed:6232391). This portal plays critical roles in head assembly, genome packaging, neck/tail attachment, and genome ejection (Probable). The portal protein multimerizes as a single ring-shaped homododecamer arranged around a central channel (PubMed:6232391). Binds to the terminase subunits to form the packaging machine (PubMed:7799432). From Escherichia phage lambda (Bacteriophage lambda).
    796..879     -  tRNA           tRNA(CUA): amber suppressor variant of an E. coli leucine tRNA (Wu et al., 2004)
   1144..1227    -  tRNA           tRNA(CUA): amber suppressor variant of an E. coli leucine tRNA (Wu et al., 2004)
   1491..1574    -  tRNA           tRNA(CUA): amber suppressor variant of an E. coli leucine tRNA (Wu et al., 2004)
   1874..2085    +  promoter       EF-1α core promoter: core promoter for human elongation factor EF-1α
   2098..2366    +  LTR            5' LTR (truncated): truncated 5' long terminal repeat (LTR) from human T-cell leukemia virus (HTLV) type 1
   2406..4985    +  CDS            leuS: SYL_ECOLI - Experimental evidence at protein level: Swiss-Prot protein existence level 1. From Escherichia coli (strain K12).
   5016..5588    +  misc_feature   IRES: internal ribosome entry site (IRES) of the encephalomyocarditis virus (EMCV)
   5597..6391    +  CDS            NeoR/KanR: aminoglycoside phosphotransferase from Tn5; aph(3')-II (or nptII); confers resistance to neomycin, kanamycin, and G418 (Geneticin®)
   6398..6504    +  misc_feature   WPRE (fragment): woodchuck hepatitis virus posttranscriptional regulatory element
   6513..6634    +  polyA_signal   SV40 poly(A) signal: SV40 polyadenylation signal
   6652..6744    +  ncRNA          G-CSF SLDE: Accession: RF00183 - G-CSF factor stem-loop destabilising element (SLDE)
   7441..7908    +  CDS            B (fragment): PORTL_LAMBD - Experimental evidence at protein level: Swiss-Prot protein existence level 1. Forms the portal vertex of the capsid (PubMed:6228056, PubMed:6232391). This portal plays critical roles in head assembly, genome packaging, neck/tail attachment, and genome ejection (Probable). The portal protein multimerizes as a single ring-shaped homododecamer arranged around a central channel (PubMed:6232391). Binds to the terminase subunits to form the packaging machine (PubMed:7799432). From Escherichia phage lambda (Bacteriophage lambda).
   7946..7962    -  protein_bind   lac operator: The lac repressor binds to the lac operator to inhibit transcription in E. coli. This inhibition can be relieved by adding lactose or isopropyl-β-D-thiogalactopyranoside (IPTG). lac repressor encoded by lacI
   7970..8000    -  promoter       lac promoter: promoter for the E. coli lac operon
   8015..8036    -  protein_bind   CAP binding site: CAP binding activates transcription in the presence of cAMP. E. coli catabolite activator protein
   8049..8141    -  CDS            lacI (fragment): lac repressor; lacI; The lac repressor binds to the lac operator to inhibit transcription in E. coli. This inhibition can be relieved by adding lactose or isopropyl-β-D-thiogalactopyranoside (IPTG).
   8324..8912    -  rep_origin     ori: high-copy-number ColE1/pMB1/pBR322/pUC origin of replication
   9083..9943    -  CDS            AmpR: β-lactamase; bla; confers resistance to ampicillin, carbenicillin, and related antibiotics
   9944..10048   -  promoter       AmpR promoter: bla
  10101..2       -  rep_origin     f1 ori (across the origin) (sequence partly withheld): f1 bacteriophage origin of replication; arrow indicates direction of (+) strand synthesis
>Addgene plasmid #140019 | pAS_4xEcoLeuT(CUA)_AnapRS | addgene full sequence | sequence record 297114 | Addgene NGS Result
GTCCCATTCGCCATTCAGGCTGCGCAACTGTTGGGAAGGGCGATCGGTGCGGGCCTCTTCGCTATTACGC
CAGCTGGCGAAAGGGGGATGTGCTGCAAGGCGATTAAGTTGGGTAACGCCAGGGTTTTCCCAGTCACGAC
GTTGTAAAACGACGGCCAGTGAGCGCGCCTCGTTCATTCACGTTTTTGAACCCGTGGAGGACGGGCAGAC
TCGCGGTGCAAATGTGTTTTACAGCGTGATGGAGCAGATGAAGATGCTCGACACGCTGCAGAACACGCAG
CTAGATTAACCCTAGAAAGATAATCATATTGTGACGTACGTTAAAGATAATCATGTGTAAAATTGACGCA
TGTGTTTTATCGGTCTGTATATCGAGGTTTATTTATTAATTTGAATAGATATTAAGTTTTATTATATTTA
CACTTACATACTAATAATAAATTCAACAAACAATTTATTTATGTTTATTTATTTATTAAAAAAAACAAAA
ACTCAAAATTTCTTCTATAAAGTAACAAAACTTTTATGAGGGACAGCCCCCCCCCAAAGCCCCCAGGGAT
GTAATTACGTCCCTCCCCCGCTAGGGGGCAGCAGCGAGCCGCCCGGGGCTCCGCTCCGGTCCGGCGCTCC
CCCCGCATCCCCGAGCCGGCAGCGTGCGGGGACAGCCCGGGCACGGGGAAGGTGGCACGGGATCGCTTTC
CTCTGAACGCTTCTCGCTGCTCTTTGAGCCTGCAGACACCTGGGGGGATACGGGGAAAAGGCCTCCACGG
CCAACTAGTAAAAACCGCACTTGTCTACCCGGAGCGGGACTTGAACCCGCACAGCGCGAACGCCGAGGGA
TTTAGAATCCCTTGTGTCTACCGATTCCACCATCCGGGCGAGGTACCCAGGCGGCGCACAAGCTATATAA
ACCTGAAGGAAATCTCAACTTTACACTTAGGTCAAGTTACTTATCGTACTAGAGCTTCAGCAGGAAATTT
AACTAAAATCTAATTTAACCAGCATAGCAAATATCATTTATTCCCAAAATGCTAAAGTTTGAGATAAACG
GACTTGATTTCCGGCTGTTTTGACACTATCCAGAATGCCTTGCAGATGGGTGGGGCATGCTAAATACTGC
AGGCAAGAAAAACCGCACTTGTCTACCCGGAGCGGGACTTGAACCCGCACAGCGCGAACGCCGAGGGATT
TAGAATCCCTTGTGTCTACCGATTCCACCATCCGGGCGAGGTACCCAGGCGGCGCACAAGCTATATAAAC
CTGAAGGAAATCTCAACTTTACACTTAGGTCAAGTTACTTATCGTACTAGAGCTTCAGCAGGAAATTTAA
CTAAAATCTAATTTAACCAGCATAGCAAATATCATTTATTCCCAAAATGCTAAAGTTTGAGATAAACGGA
CTTGATTTCCGGCTGTTTTGACACTATCCAGAATGCCTTGCAGATGGGTGGGGCATGCTAAATACTGCAG
CGATAAAAACCGCACTTGTCTACCCGGAGCGGGACTTGAACCCGCACAGCGCGAACGCCGAGGGATTTAG
AATCCCTTGTGTCTACMGATTCCACCATCCGGGCGAGGTACCCAGGCGGCGCACAAGCTATATAAACCTG
AAGGAAATCTCAACTTTACACTTAGGTCAAGTTACTTATCGTACTAGAGCTTCAGCAGGAAATTTAACTA
AAATCTAATTTAACCAGCATAGCAAATATCATTTATTCCCAAAATGCTAAAGTTTGAGATAAACGGACTT
GATTTCCGGCTGTTTTGACACTATCCAGAATGCCTTGCAGATGGGTGGGGCATGCTAAATACTGCAGCTC
CAAGGCCACTAGTGCTCTAGAAAGGATCTGCGATCGCTCCGGTGCCCGTCAGTGGGCAGAGCGCACATCG
CCCACAGTCCCCGAGAAGTTGGGGGGAGGGGTCGGCAATTGAACGGGTGCCTAGAGAAGGTGGCGCGGGG
TAAACTGGGAAAGTGATGTCGTGTACTGGCTCCGCCTTTTTCCCGAGGGTGGGGGAGAACCGTATATAAG
TGCAGTAGTCGCCGTGAACGTTCTTTTTCGCAACGGGTTTGCCGCCAGAACACAGCTGAAGCTTCGAGGG
GCTCGCATCTCTCCTTCACGCGCCCGCCGCCCTACCTGAGGCCGCCATCCACGCCGGTTGAGTCGCGTTC
TGCCGCCTCCCGCCTGTGGTGCCTCCTGAACTGCGTCCGCCGTCTAGGTAAGTTTAAAGCTCAGGTCGAG
ACCGGGCCTTTGTCCGGCGCTCCCTTGGAGCCTACCTAGACTCAGCCGGCTCTCCACGCTTTGCCTGACC
CTGCTTGCTCAACTCTACGTCTTTGTTTCGTTTTCTGTTCTGCGCCGTTACAGATCCAAGCTGTGACCGG
CGCCTACTCTAGAGCTAGCGCCACCATGGAAGAGCAATACCGGCCCGAAGAGATCGAGAGCAAGGTGCAG
CTGCATTGGGACGAGAAGCGGACCTTCGAAGTGACCGAGGACGAGAGCAAAGAGAAGTACTACTGCTTCA
GCGGCCCTCCCTACCCCAGCGGCAGACTGCACATGGGACACGTGCGGAACTACACCATCGGCGACGTGAT
CGCCAGATACCAGCGGATGCTGGGCAAGAACGTGCTGCAGCCCATCGGCTGGGATGCCTTTGGACTGCCT
GCTGAAGGCGCCGCTGTGAAGAACAACACAGCCCCTGCCCCCTGGACCTACGACAATATCGCCTACATGA
AGAACCAGCTGAAGATGCTGGGATTCGGCTACGACTGGTCCCGCGAGCTGGCCACCTGTACCCCCGAGTA
CTACAGATGGGAGCAGAAGTTCTTCACCGAGCTGTACAAGAAAGGCCTGGTGTACAAAAAGACCAGCGCC
GTGAACTGGTGCCCCAACGACCAGACCGTGCTGGCCAACGAACAAGTGATCGACGGCTGCTGTTGGAGAT
GCGACACCAAGGTGGAACGGAAAGAAATCCCCCAGTGGTTCATCAAGATCACCGCCTACGCCGACGAGCT
GCTGAACGACCTGGACAAGCTGGACCACTGGCCCGACACCGTGAAAACCATGCAGCGGAACTGGATCGGC
CGCAGCGAGGGCGTGGAAATCACCTTCAACGTGAACGACTACGACAACACCCTGACCGTGTACACCACCA
GACCCGACACCTTCATGGGCTGTACCTACCTGGCCGTGGCCGCTGGACATCCTCTGGCCCAGAAAGCCGC
CGAGAACAACCCTGAGCTGGCCGCCTTCATCGACGAGTGCCGGAACACAAAGGTGGCCGAGGCCGAGATG
GCCACAATGGAAAAGAAAGGCGTGGACACCGGCTTCAAGGCCGTGCACCCTCTGACCGGCGAAGAGATTC
CTGTGTGGGCCGCCAACTTCGTGCTGATGGAATACGGCACAGGCGCCGTGATGGCCGTGCCTGGACACGA
CCAGAGAGACTACGAGTTCGCCTCTAAGTACGGCCTGAACATCAAGCCCGTGATCCTGGCCGCCGATGGC
AGCGAGCCTGATCTGTCTCAGCAGGCCCTGACCGAGAAGGGCGTGCTGTTCAACAGCGGCGAGTTCAACG
GCCTGGACCACGAGGCCGCCTTTAACGCCATTGCCGACAAGCTGACCGCCATGGGCGTGGGCGAGCGGAA
AGTGAACTACCGGCTGAGAGACTGGGGCGTGTCCCGGCAGAGATATTGGGGAGCCCCCATCCCCATGGTC
ACCCTGGAAGATGGCACCGTGATGCCCACCCCCGACGATCAGCTGCCTGTGATCCTGCCCGAGGACGTCG
TGATGGACGGCATCACCAGCCCCATCAAGGCCGATCCTGAGTGGGCCAAGACCACCGTGAATGGCATGCC
CGCCCTGAGAGAGACAGACACCTTCGATACCTTTATGGAAAGCAGCTGGGTGCTGGCCCGGTACACCTGT
CCCCAGTACAAAGAAGGCATGCTGGACAGCGAGGCTGCCAACTACTGGCTGCCCGTGGATATCGCCATCG
GAGGCATCGAGCACGCCATCATGGAAAGCCTGTACTGCCGGTTCTTCCACAAGCTGATGCGGGACGCCGG
CATGGTCAATAGCGACGAGCCTGTGAAACAGCTGCTGTGCCAGGGCATGGTGCTGGCTGACGCCTTCTAC
TATGTGGGCGAGAACGGCGAGAGAAACTGGGTGTCCCCCGTGGATGCCATCGTGGAACGGGATGAGAAGG
GCCGGATCGTGAAGGCCAAAGACGCTGCCGGACACGAGCTGGTGTATACCGGCATGAGCAAGATGTCCAA
GAGCAAGAACAACGGCATCGACCCCCAAGTGATGGTGGAAAGATACGGCGCCGATACCGTGCGGCTGTTC
ATGATGTTTGCCAGCCCTGCCGACATGACCCTGGAATGGCAGGAATCCGGCGTGGAAGGCGCCAACCGGT
TCCTGAAGCGCGTGTGGAAACTGGTGTACGAGCACACCGCCAAGAGCGACGTGGCCGCCCTGAATGTGGA
TGCCCTGACAGAAAACCAGAAGGCCCTGCGGCGGGACGTGCACAAGACAATCGCCAAAGTGACAGACGAC
ATCGGCAGACGGCAGACCTTCAACACCGCTATCGCCGCCATTATGGAACTGATGAACAAGCTGGCCAAGG
CCCCCACCGACGGCGAACAGGATAGAGCCCTGATGCAGGAAGCCCTGCTGGCTGTCGTGCGCATGCTGAA
CCCTTTCACCCCCCACATCTGCTTCACCCTGTGGCAGGAACTGAAGGGCGAGGGCGACATCGACAACGCC
CCTTGGCCTGTGGCCGACGAGAAAGCCATGGTGGAAGATTCCACCCTGGTGGTGGTGCAAGTGAACGGCA
AAGTGCGGGCCAAGATCACAGTGCCTGTGGACGCCACCGAGGAACAAGTGCGGGAAAGAGCCGGCCAGGA
ACACCTGGTGGCCAAGTACCTGGATGGCGTGACCGTGCGCAAAGTGATCTACGTGCCCGGCAAACTGCTG
AACCTGGTCGTTGGCGGGCCCGTTTGATGAGGATCCGCGGCCGCGCCCCTCTCCCTCCCCCCCCCCTAAC
GTTACTGGCCGAAGCCGCTTGGAATAAGGCCGGTGTGCGTTTGTCTATATGTTATTTTCCACCATATTGC
CGTCTTTTGGCAATGTGAGGGCCCGGAAACCTGGCCCTGTCTTCTTGACGAGCATTCCTAGGGGTCTTTC
CCCTCTCGCCAAAGGAATGCAAGGTCTGTTGAATGTCGTGAAGGAAGCAGTTCCTCTGGAAGCTTCTTGA
AGACAAACAACGTCTGTAGCGACCCTTTGCAGGCAGCGGAACCCCCCACCTGGCGACAGGTGCCTCTGCG
GCCAAAAGCCACGTGTATAAGATACACCTGCAAAGGCGGCACAACCCCAGTGCCACGTTGTGAGTTGGAT
AGTTGTGGAAAGAGTCAAATGGCTCTCCTCAAGCGTATTCAACAAGGGGCTGAAGGATGCCCAGAAGGTA
CCCCATTGTATGGGATCTGATCTGGGGCCTCGGTGCACATGCTTTACATGTGTTTAGTCGAGGTTAAAAA
AACGTCTAGGCCCCCCGAACCACGGGGACGTGGTTTTCCTTTGAAAAACACGATAATACCTCCGGAATGA
TTGAACAAGATGGATTGCACGCAGGTTCTCCGGCCGCTTGGGTGGAGAGGCTATTCGGCTATGACTGGGC
ACAACAGACAATCGGCTGCTCTGATGCCGCCGTGTTCCGGCTGTCAGCGCAGGGGCGCCCGGTTCTTTTT
GTCAAGACCGACCTGTCCGGTGCCCTGAATGAACTGCAGGACGAGGCAGCGCGGCTATCGTGGCTGGCCG
CGACGGGCGTTCCTTGCGCAGCTGTGCTCGACGTTGTCACTGAAGCGGGAAGGGACTGGCTGCTATTGGG
CGAAGTGCCGGGGCAGGATCTCCTGTCATCTCACCTTGCTCCTGCCGAGAAAGTATCCATCATGGCTGAT
GCAATGCGGCGGCTGCATACGCTTGATCCGGCTACCTGCCCATTCGACCACCAAGCGAAACATCGCATCG
AGCGAGCACGTACTCGGATGGAAGCCGGTCTTGTCGATCAGGATGATCTGGACGAAGAGCATCAGGGGCT
CGCGCCAGCCGAACTGTTCGCCAGGCTCAAGGCGCGCATGCCCGACGGCGAGGATCTCGTCGTGACCCAT
GGCGATGCCTGCTTGCCGAATATCATGGTGGAAAATGGCCGCTTTTCTGGATTCATCGACTGTGGCCGGC
TGGGTGTGGCGGACCGCTATCAGGACATAGCGTTGGCTACCCGTGATATTGCTGAAGAGCTTGGCGGCGA
ATGGGCTGACCGCTTCCTCGTGCTTTACGGTATCGCCGCTCCCGATTCGCAGCGCATCGCCTTCTATCGC
CTTCTTGACGAGTTCTTCTGAGTCGACAATCAACCTCTGGATTACAAAATTTGTGAAAGATTGACTGGTA
TTCTTAACTATGTTGCTCCTTTTACGCTATGTGGATACGCTGCTTTAATGCCTTTGTATCATGCGTTAAC
TAAACTTGTTTATTGCAGCTTATAATGGTTACAAATAAAGCAATAGCATCACAAATTTCACAAATAAAGC
ATTTTTTTCACTGCATTCTAGTTGTGGTTTGTCCAAACTCATCAATGTATCTTATCATGTCTGGAATTGA
CTCAAATGATGTCAATTAGTCTATCAGAAGCTCATCTGGTCTCCCTTCCGGGGGACAAGACATCCCTGTT
TAATATTTAAACAGCAGTGTTCCCAAACTGGGTTCTTATATCCCTTGCTCTGGTCAACCAGGTTGCAGGG
TTTCCTGTCCTCACAGGAACGAAGTCCCTAAAGAAACAGTGGCAGCCAGGTTTAGCCCCGGAATTGACTG
GATTCCTTTTTTAGGGCCCATTGGTATGGCTTTTTCCCCGTATCCCCCCAGGTGTCTGCAGGCTCAAAGA
GCAGCGAGAAGCGTTCAGAGGAAAGCGATCCCGTGCCACCTTCCCCGTGCCCGGGCTGTCCCCGCACGCT
GCCGGCTCGGGGATGCGGGGGGAGCGCCGGACCGGAGCGGAGCCCCGGGCGGCTCGCTGCTGCCCCCTAG
CGGGGGAGGGACGTAATTACATCCCTGGGGGCTTTGGGGGGGGGCTGTCCCTGATATCTATAACAAGAAA
ATATATATATAATAAGTTATCACGTAAGTAGAACATGAAATAACAATATAATTATCGTATGAGTTAAATC
TTAAAAGTCACGTAAAAGATAATCATGCGTCATTTTGACTCACGCGGTCGTTATAGTTCAAAATCAGTGA
CACTTACCGCATTGACAAGCACGCCTCACGGGAGCTCCAAGCGGCGACTGAGATGTCCTAAATGCACAGC
GACGGATTCGCGCTATTTAGAAAGAGAGAGCAATATTTCAAGAATGCATGCGTCAATTTTACGCAGACTA
TCTTTCTAGGGTTAATCTAGCTGCATCAGGATCATATCGTCGGGTCTTTTTTCCGGCTCAGTCATCGCCC
AAGCTGGCGCTATCTGGGCATCGGGGAGGAAGAAGCCCGTGCCTTTTCCCGCGAGGTTGAAGCGGCATGG
AAAGAGTTTGCCGAGGATGACTGCTGCTGCATTGACGTTGAGCGAAAACGCACGTTTACCATGATGATTC
GGGAAGGTGTGGCCATGCACGCCTTTAACGGTGAACTGTTCGTTCAGGCCACCTGGGATACCAGTTCGTC
GCGGCTTTTCCGGACACAGTTCCGGATGGTCAGCCCGAAGCGCATCAGCAACCCGAACAATACCGGCGAC
AGCCGGAACTGCCGTGCCGGTGTGCAGATTAATGACAGCGGTGCGGCGCTGGGATATTACGTCAGCGAGG
ACGGGTATCCTGGCTGGATGCCGCAGAAATGGACATGGATACCCCGTGAGTTACCCGGCGGGCGCGCTTG
GCGTAATCATGGTCATAGCTGTTTCCTGTGTGAAATTGTTATCCGCTCACAATTCCACACAACATACGAG
CCGGAAGCATAAAGTGTAAAGCCTGGGGTGCCTAATGAGTGAGCTAACTCACATTAATTGCGTTGCGCTC
ACTGCCCGCTTTCCAGTCGGGAAACCTGTCGTGCCAGCTGCATTAATGAATCGGCCAACGCGCGGGGAGA
GGCGGTTTGCGTATTGGGCGCTCTTCCGCTTCCTCGCTCACTGACTCGCTGCGCTCGGTCGTTCGGCTGC
GGCGAGCGGTATCAGCTCACTCAAAGGCGGTAATACGGTTATCCACAGAATCAGGGGATAACGCAGGAAA
GAACATGTGAGCAAAAGGCCAGCAAAAGGCCAGGAACCGTAAAAAGGCCGCGTTGCTGGCGTTTTTCCAT
AGGCTCCGCCCCCCTGACGAGCATCACAAAAATCGACGCTCAAGTCAGAGGTGGCGAAACCCGACAGGAC
TATAAAGATACCAGGCGTTTCCCCCTGGAAGCTCCCTCGTGCGCTCTCCTGTTCCGACCCTGCCGCTTAC
CGGATACCTGTCCGCCTTTCTCCCTTCGGGAAGCGTGGCGCTTTCTCATAGCTCACGCTGTAGGTATCTC
AGTTCGGTGTAGGTCGTTCGCTCCAAGCTGGGCTGTGTGCACGAACCCCCCGTTCAGCCCGACCGCTGCG
CCTTATCCGGTAACTATCGTCTTGAGTCCAACCCGGTAAGACACGACTTATCGCCACTGGCAGCAGCCAC
TGGTAACAGGATTAGCAGAGCGAGGTATGTAGGCGGTGCTACAGAGTTCTTGAAGTGGTGGCCTAACTAC
GGCTACACTAGAAGAACAGTATTTGGTATCTGCGCTCTGCTGAAGCCAGTTACCTTCGGAAAAAGAGTTG
GTAGCTCTTGATCCGGCAAACAAACCACCGCTGGTAGCGGTGGTTTTTTTGTTTGCAAGCAGCAGATTAC
GCGCAGAAAAAAAGGATCTCAAGAAGATCCTTTGATCTTTTCTACGGGGTCTGACGCTCAGTGGAACGAA
AACTCACGTTAAGGGATTTTGGTCATGAGATTATCAAAAAGGATCTTCACCTAGATCCTTTTAAATTAAA
AATGAAGTTTTAAATCAATCTAAAGTATATATGAGTAAACTTGGTCTGACAGTTACCAATGCTTAATCAG
TGAGGCACCTATCTCAGCGATCTGTCTATTTCGTTCATCCATAGTTGCCTGACTCCCCGTCGTGTAGATA
ACTACGATACGGGAGGGCTTACCATCTGGCCCCAGTGCTGCAATGATACCGCGAGACCCACGCTCACCGG
CTCCAGATTTATCAGCAATAAACCAGCCAGCCGGAAGGGCCGAGCGCAGAAGTGGTCCTGCAACTTTATC
CGCCTCCATCCAGTCTATTAATTGTTGCCGGGAAGCTAGAGTAAGTAGTTCGCCAGTTAATAGTTTGCGC
AACGTTGTTGCCATTGCTACAGGCATCGTGGTGTCACGCTCGTCGTTTGGTATGGCTTCATTCAGCTCCG
GTTCCCAACGATCAAGGCGAGTTACATGATCCCCCATGTTGTGCAAAAAAGCGGTTAGCTCCTTCGGTCC
TCCGATCGTTGTCAGAAGTAAGTTGGCCGCAGTGTTATCACTCATGGTTATGGCAGCACTGCATAATTCT
CTTACTGTCATGCCATCCGTAAGATGCTTTTCTGTGACTGGTGAGTACTCAACCAAGTCATTCTGAGAAT
AGTGTATGCGGCGACCGAGTTGCTCTTGCCCGGCGTCAATACGGGATAATACCGCGCCACATAGCAGAAC
TTTAAAAGTGCTCATCATTGGAAAACGTTCTTCGGGGCGAAAACTCTCAAGGATCTTACCGCTGTTGAGA
TCCAGTTCGATGTAACCCACTCGTGCACCCAACTGATCTTCAGCATCTTTTACTTTCACCAGCGTTTCTG
GGTGAGCAAAAACAGGAAGGCAAAATGCCGCAAAAAAGGGAATAAGGGCGACACGGAAATGTTGAATACT
CATACTCTTCCTTTTTCAATATTATTGAAGCATTTATCAGGGTTATTGTCTCATGAGCGGATACATATTT
GAATGTATTTAGAAAAATAAACAAATAGGGGTTCCGCGCACATTTCCCCGAAAAGTGCCACCTAAATTGT
AAGCGTTAATATTTTGTTAAAATTCGCGTTAAATTTTTGTTAAATCAGCTCATTTTTTAACCAATAGGCC
GAAATCGGCAAAATCCCTTATAAATCAAAAGAATAGACCGAGATAGGGT
[37 nt withheld, positions 10200-10236]
AAAGAACGTGGACTCCAACGTCAAAGG
[49 nt withheld, positions 10264-10312]
T
[91 nt withheld, positions 10314-10404]
G
[122 nt withheld, positions 10406-10527]
