LOCUS       Exported 879 bp ds-DNA linear SYN 09-JUN-2021
DEFINITION  Plasmid with 4xEcoLeuT(CUA) cassette and E. coli AnapRS for amber
            suppression and incorporation of azido-phenylalanine; for transient
            or stable piggyBac-mediated integration.
ACCESSION   .
VERSION     .
KEYWORDS    pAS_4xEcoLeuT(CUA)_AnapRS
SOURCE      synthetic DNA construct
  ORGANISM  synthetic DNA construct
REFERENCE   1 (bases 1 to 879)
  TITLE     Elsaesser amber suppression piggyBac vectors
REFERENCE   2 (bases 1 to 879)
  AUTHORS   .
  TITLE     Direct Submission
  JOURNAL   Exported Jun 9, 2021 from SnapGene Server 1.1.58
            http://www.snapgene.com
FEATURES             Location/Qualifiers
     source          1..879
                     /organism="synthetic DNA construct"
                     /mol_type="other DNA"
     tRNA            complement(197..280)
                     /product="amber suppressor variant of an E. coli leucine
                     tRNA (Wu et al., 2004)"
                     /label=tRNA(CUA)
     tRNA            complement(544..627)
                     /product="amber suppressor variant of an E. coli leucine
                     tRNA (Wu et al., 2004)"
                     /label=tRNA(CUA)
ORIGIN
        1 ttacttatcg tactagagct tcagcaggaa atttaactaa aatctaattt aaccagcata
       61 gcaaatatca tttattccca aaatgctaaa gtttgagata aacggacttg atttccggct
      121 gttttgacac tatccagaat gccttgcaga tgggtggggc atgctaaata ctgcagcaag
      181 aaaaaccgca cttgtctacc cggagcggga cttgaacccg cacagcgcga acgccgaggg
      241 atttagaatc ccttgtgtct accgattcca ccatccgggc gaggtaccca ggcggcgcac
      301 aagctatata aacctgaagg aaatctcaac tttacactta ggtcaagtta cttatcgtac
      361 tagagcttca gcaggaaatt taactaaaat ctaatttaac cagcatagca aatatcattt
      421 attcccaaaa tgctaaagtt tgagataaac ggacttgatt tccggctgtt ttgacactat
      481 ccagaatgcc ttgcagatgg gtggggcatg ctaaatactg cagcgataaa aaccgcactt
      541 gtctacccgg agcgggactt gaacccgcac agcgcgaacg ccgagggatt tagaatccct
      601 tgtgtctaca gattccacca tccgggcgag gtacccaggc ggcgcacaag ctatataaac
      661 ctgaaggaaa tctcaacttt acacttaggt caagttactt atcgtactag agcttcagca
      721 ggaaatttaa ctaaaatcta atttaaccag catagcaaat atcatttatt cccaaaatgc
      781 taaagtttga gataaacgga cttgatttcc ggctgttttg acactatcca gaatgccttg
      841 cagatgggtg gggcatgcta aatactgcag ctccaaggc
//
