>Addgene plasmid #140019 | pAS_4xEcoLeuT(CUA)_AnapRS | depositor partial sequence | sequence record 271083 | EF1 promoter and AnapRS partial
CCCGCCTGTGGTGCCTCCTGAACTGCGTCCGCCGTCTAGGTAAGTTTAAAGCTCAGGTCGAGACCGGGCC
TTTGTCCGGCGCTCCCTTGGAGCCTACCTAGACTCAGCCGGCTCTCCACGCTTTGCCTGACCCTGCTTGC
TCAACTCTACGTCTTTGTTTCGTTTTCTGTTCTGCGCCGTTACAGATCCAAGCTGTGACCGGCGCCTACT
CTAGAGCTAGCGCCACCATGGAAGAGCAATACCGGCCCGAAGAGATCGAGAGCAAGGTGCAGCTGCATTG
GGACGAGAAGCGGACCTTCGAAGTGACCGAGGACGAGAGCAAAGAGAAGTACTACTGCTTCAGCGGCCCT
CCCTACCCCAGCGGCAGACTGCACATGGGACACGTGCGGAACTACACCATCGGCGACGTGATCGCCAGAT
ACCAGCGGATGCTGGGCAAGAACGTGCTGCAGCCCATCGGCTGGGATGCCTTTGGACTGCCTGCTGAAGG
CGCCGCTGTGAAGAACAACACAGCCCCTGCCCCCTGGACCTACGACAATATCGCCTACATGAAGAACCAG
CTGAAGATGCTGGGATTCGGCTACGACTGGTCCCGCGAGCTGGCCACCTGTACCCCCGAGTACTACAGAT
GGGAGCAGAAGTTCTTCACCGAGCTG
